Addgene plasmid #245656: pICSL13008
Purpose: Level 0 Golden Gate part Long 35s gene cauliflower mosaic virus and 5 prime untranslated leader tobacco mosaic virus promoter, GGAG - CCAT
Depositing lab: Mark Youles. Depositing organization: Sainsbury Laboratory, Norwich.
Backbone
  Vector backbone: pICSL01008
  Backbone size w/o insert (bp): 2249
  Vector type: Synthetic Biology
Growth in bacteria
  Bacterial resistance: Spectinomycin, 50 μg/mL
  Growth temperature: 37°C
  Growth strain: DH5alpha
  Copy number: High Copy
Gene/Insert
  Gene/Insert name: Long 35s gene cauliflower mosaic virus and 5 prime untranslated leader tobacco mosaic virus promoter
  Species: Synthetic
  Insert size (bp): 1428
  Mutation: BsaI/BpiI sites removed by point-mutation
  Cloning method: Restriction Enzyme; 5′ cloning site BsaI (destroyed during cloning); 3′ cloning site BsaI (destroyed during cloning)
  Sequencing primers: 5′ TCACATGTTCTTTCCTGCG; 3′ GTCTCATGAGCGGATACATATTTGAATG
Terms and licenses: Academic/Nonprofit Terms; Industry Terms: Not Available to Industry
Depositor comments: Level 0 promoter module used for GoldenGate assemblies using the MoClo overhang syntax
How to cite: pICSL13008 was a gift from Mark Youles (Addgene plasmid # 245656 ; http://n2t.net/addgene:245656 ; RRID:Addgene_245656)
