[The description below was written by a language model from this plasmid's Addgene catalogue record and pLannotate feature annotations shown in this document.]
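Description:
pICSL13008 is a Level 0 Golden Gate (MoClo syntax) promoter module built in the pICSL01008 backbone, a small synthetic-biology cloning vector maintained in E. coli. It replicates from a high-copy ColE1/pUC-type origin and is selected with spectinomycin through an aadA gene, which sits downstream of a bla-type (AmpR) promoter. The short integrase, gentamicin acetyltransferase and lacI fragments flagged around the marker and insert are most likely remnants of the backbone's origins rather than functional genes. The sequenced record is 3,677 nt, consistent with the stated 2,249 bp backbone plus a 1,428 bp insert.

The insert is a "long" version of the cauliflower mosaic virus 35S promoter fused to the tobacco mosaic virus 5′ untranslated leader (Ω). The annotation shows the core and minimal 35S promoter regions preceded by roughly a kilobase of upstream CaMV sequence, which is annotated as a fragment of the viral inclusion body/transactivator protein coding region; this reflects the extended upstream viral context of the long promoter, not an intended expressed protein. The Ω leader that follows acts as a translational enhancer for the downstream coding sequence. Internal BsaI and BpiI sites were removed by point mutation so the part is compatible with Type IIS assembly.

The part is defined by GGAG and CCAT fusion overhangs, so it supplies promoter and 5′ UTR together and joins to the next part at the CCAT junction. It is used as a strong constitutive promoter module when assembling transcription units by Golden Gate cloning, presumably for plant expression given the viral elements, although the record does not name a target host.
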