Features (pLannotate 1.2.2; 10 found; start..end, strand, type, name):
      1..589     +  rep_origin     ori: high-copy-number ColE1/pMB1/pBR322/pUC origin of replication
    772..821     +  CDS            lacI (fragment): lac repressor; lacI; The lac repressor binds to the lac operator to inhibit transcription in E. coli. This inhibition can be relieved by adding lactose or isopropyl-β-D-thiogalactopyranoside (IPTG).
    840..1646    +  CDS            IBMP_CAMVB (fragment): Experimental evidence at protein level: Swiss-Prot protein existence level 1. Enhances the ribosomal termination-reinitiation event leading to the translation of major open reading frames on the polycistronic viral RNAs. From Cauliflower mosaic virus (strain Bari 1) (CaMV).
   1830..2175    +  promoter       CaMV 35S promoter: strong constitutive promoter from cauliflower mosaic virus
   2127..2173    +  promoter       minimal CaMV 35S promoter: minimal 35S promoter from cauliflower mosaic virus
   2204..2257    +  misc_feature   TMV Ω: translational enhancer from the tobacco mosaic virus 5'-leader sequence (Gallie et al., 1988)
   2390..2494    +  promoter       AmpR promoter: bla
   2485..2565    -  CDS            int (fragment): INT2_ECOLX - Protein inferred from homology: Swiss-Prot protein existence level 3. Putative integrase believed to be involved in the insertion of antibiotic resistance genes into plasmids and transposons. From Escherichia coli.
   2653..2709    +  CDS            GmR (fragment): gentamycin acetyltransferase; aacC1; confers resistance to gentamycin
   2716..3504    +  CDS            aadA: S3AD_ECOLX - Experimental evidence at protein level: Swiss-Prot protein existence level 1. Mediates bacterial resistance to the antibiotics streptomycin and spectinomycin. From Escherichia coli.
>Addgene plasmid #245656 | pICSL13008 | addgene full sequence | sequence record 495550 | Addgene NGS Result
TTGAGATCCTTTTTTTCTGCGCGTAATCTGCTGCTTGCAAACAAAAAAACCACCGCTACCAGCGGTGGTT
TGTTTGCCGGATCAAGAGCTACCAACTCTTTTTCCGAAGGTAACTGGCTTCAGCAGAGCGCAGATACCAA
ATACTGTTCTTCTAGTGTAGCCGTAGTTAGGCCACCACTTCAAGAACTCTGTAGCACCGCCTACATACCT
CGCTCTGCTAATCCTGTTACCAGTGGCTGCTGCCAGTGGCGATAAGTCGTGTCTTACCGGGTTGGACTCA
AGACGATAGTTACCGGATAAGGCGCAGCGGTCGGGCTGAACGGGGGGTTCGTGCACACAGCCCAGCTTGG
AGCGAACGACCTACACCGAACTGAGATACCTACAGCGTGAGCTATGAGAAAGCGCCACGCTTCCCGAAGG
GAGAAAGGCGGACAGGTATCCGGTAAGCGGCAGGGTCGGAACAGGAGAGCGCACGAGGGAGCTTCCAGGG
GGAAACGCCTGGTATCTTTATAGTCCTGTCGGGTTTCGCCACCTCTGACTTGAGCGTCGATTTTTGTGAT
GCTCGTCAGGGGGGCGGAGCCTATGGAAAAACGCCAGCAACGCGGCCTTTTTACGGTTCCTGGCCTTTTG
CTGGCCTTTTGCTCACATGTTCTTTCCTGCGTTATCCCCTGATTCTGTGGATAACCGTATTACCGCCTTT
GAGTGAGCTGATACCGCTCGCCGCAGCCGAACGACCGAGCGCAGCGAGTCAGTGAGCGAGGAAGCGGAAG
AGCGCCCAATACGCAAACCGCCTCTCCCCGCGCGTTGGCCGATTCATTAATCACTCTGTGGTCTCAGGAG
GAATTCCAATCCCACAAAAATCTGAGCTTAACAGCACAGTTGCTCCTCTCAGAGCAGAATCGGGTATTCA
ACACCCTCATATCAACTACTACGTTGTGTATAACGGTCCACATGCCGGTATATACGATGACTGGGGTTGT
ACAAAGGCGGCAACAAACGGCGTTCCCGGAGTTGCACACAAGAAATTTGCCACTATTACAGAGGCAAGAG
CAGCAGCTGACGCGTACACAACAAGTCAGCAAACAGACAGGTTGAACTTCATCCCCAAAGGAGAAGCTCA
ACTCAAGCCCAAGAGCTTTGCTAAGGCCCTAACAAGCCCACCAAAGCAAAAAGCCCACTGGCTCACGCTA
GGAACCAAAAGGCCCAGCAGTGATCCAGCCCCAAAAGAGATCTCCTTTGCCCCGGAGATTACAATGGACG
ATTTCCTCTATCTTTACGATCTAGGAAGGAAGTTCGAAGGTGAAGGTGACGACACTATGTTCACCACTGA
TAATGAGAAGGTTAGCCTCTTCAATTTCAGAAAGAATGCTGACCCACAGATGGTTAGAGAGGCCTACGCA
GCAAGTCTCATCAAGACGATCTACCCGAGTAACAATCTCCAGGAGATCAAATACCTTCCCAAGAAGGTTA
AAGATGCAGTCAAAAGATTCAGGACTAATTGCATCAAGAACACAGAGAAAGACATATTTCTCAAGATCAG
AAGTACTATTCCAGTATGGACGATTCAAGGCTTGCTTCATAAACCAAGGCAAGTAATAGAGATTGGAGTC
TCTAAAAAGGTAGTTCCTACTGAATCTAAGGCCATGCATGGAGTCTAAGATTCAAATCGAGGATCTAACA
GAACTCGCCGTCAAGACTGGCGAACAGTTCATACAGAGTCTTTTACGACTCAATGACAAGAAGAAAATCT
TCGTCAACATGGTGGAGCACGACACTCTGGTCTACTCCAAAAATGTCAAAGATACAGTCTCAGAAGATCA
AAGGGCTATTGAGACTTTTCAACAAAGGATAATTTCGGGAAACCTCCTCGGATTCCATTGCCCAGCTATC
TGTCACTTCATCGAAAGGACAGTAGAAAAGGAAGGTGGCTCCTACAAATGCCATCATTGCGATAAAGGAA
AGGCTATCATTCAAGATCTCTCTGCCGACAGTGGTCCCAAAGATGGACCCCCACCCACGAGGAGCATCGT
GGAAAAAGAAGAGGTTCCAACCACGTCTACAAAGCAAGTGGATTGATGTGACATCTCCACTGACGTAAGG
GATGACGCACAATCCCACTATCCTTCGCAAGACCCTTCCTCTATATAAGGAAGTTCATTTCATTTGGAGA
GGACACGCTCGAGTATAAGAGCTCATTTTTACAACAATTACCAACAACAACAAACAACAAACAACATTAC
AATTACATTTACAATTATCGATACCCATTGAGACCACGAAGTGGCTCTTCAGTGGACGAAAGGGCCTCGT
GATACGCCTATTTTTATAGGTTAATGTCATGATAATAATGGTTTCTTAGACGTCAGGTGGCACTTTTCGG
GGAAATGTGCGCGGAACCCCTATTTGTTTATTTTTCTAAATACATTCAAATATGTATCCGCTCATGAGAC
AATAACCCTGATAAATGCTTCAATAATATTGAAAAAGGAAGAGTATGCGCTCACGCAACTGGTCCAGAAC
CTTGACCGAACGCAGCGGTGGTAACGGCGCAGTGGCGGTTTTCATGGCTTGTTATGACTGTTTTTTTTTG
GGGTACAGTCTATGCCTCGGGCATCCAAGCAGCAAGCGCGTTACGCCGTGGGTCGATGTTTGATGTTATG
GAGCAGCAACGATGTTACGCAGCAGGGCAGTCGCCCTAAAACAAAGTTAAACATCATGAGGGAAGCGGTG
ATCGCCGAAGTATCGACTCAACTATCAGAGGTAGTTGGCGTCATCGAGCGCCATCTCGAACCGACGTTGC
TGGCCGTACATTTGTACGGCTCCGCAGTGGATGGCGGCCTGAAGCCACACAGCGATATTGATTTGCTGGT
TACGGTGACCGTAAGGCTTGATGAAACAACGCGGCGAGCTTTGATCAACGACCTTTTGGAAACTTCGGCT
TCCCCTGGAGAGAGCGAGATTCTCCGCGCTGTAGAAGTCACCATTGTTGTGCACGACGACATCATTCCGT
GGCGTTATCCAGCTAAGCGCGAACTGCAATTTGGAGAATGGCAGCGCAATGACATTCTTGCAGGTATCTT
CGAGCCAGCCACGATCGACATTGATCTGGCTATCTTGCTGACAAAAGCAAGAGAACATAGCGTTGCCTTG
GTAGGTCCAGCGGCGGAGGAACTCTTTGATCCGGTTCCTGAACAGGATCTATTTGAGGCGCTAAATGAAA
CCTTAACGCTATGGAACTCGCCGCCCGACTGGGCTGGCGATGAGCGAAATGTAGTGCTTACGTTGTCCCG
CATTTGGTACAGCGCAGTAACCGGCAAAATCGCGCCGAAGGATGTCGCTGCCGACTGGGCAATGGAGCGC
CTGCCGGCCCAGTATCAGCCCGTCATACTTGAAGCTAGACAGGCTTATCTTGGACAAGAAGAAGATCGCT
TGGCCTCGCGCGCAGATCAGTTGGAAGAATTTGTCCATTACGTAAAAGGCGAGATCACCAAGGTAGTCGG
CAAATAACTGTCAGACCAAGTTTACTCATATATACTTTAGATTGATTTAAAACTTCATTTTTAATTTAAA
AGGATCTAGGTGAAGATCCTTTTTGATAATCTCATGACCAAAATCCCTTAACGTGAGTTTTCGTTCCACT
GAGCGTCAGACCCCGTAGAAAAGATCAAAGGATCTTC
